Addgene plasmid #224403: pBAD02_CBASS_Escherichia_coli_CVM_N37067PS
Purpose: For expression of the type I CBASS system encoded by Escherichia coli CVM N37067PS
Depositing lab: Philip Kranzusch. Depositing organization: Dana-Farber Cancer Institute. Publication: A large-scale type I CBASS antiphage screen identifies the phage prohead protease as a key determinant of immune activation and evasion. Richmond-Buccola D, Hobbs SJ, Garcia JM, Toyoda H, Gao J, Shao S, Lee ASY, Kranzusch PJ. Cell Host Microbe. 2024 Jul 10;32(7):1074-1088.e5. doi: 10.1016/j.chom.2024.05.021. Epub 2024 Jun 24. PubMed 38917809.
Backbone
  Vector backbone: pBAD02
  Vector type: Bacterial Expression
Growth in bacteria
  Bacterial resistance: Ampicillin, 100 μg/mL
  Growth temperature: 37°C
  Growth strain: DH5alpha
  Copy number: High Copy
Gene/Insert
  Gene/Insert name: EcCdnF_AGS-C_SLATT6
  Species: Escherichia coli CVM N37067PS
  Cloning method: Gene Synthesis
Terms and licenses: Academic/Nonprofit Terms; Industry Terms: Not Available to Industry
Depositor comments: Genome sourced from Integrated Microbial Genomes & Microbiomes (IMG/M), Genome 2734482780
How to cite: pBAD02_CBASS_Escherichia_coli_CVM_N37067PS was a gift from Philip Kranzusch (Addgene plasmid # 224403 ; http://n2t.net/addgene:224403 ; RRID:Addgene_224403)
