[The description below was written by a language model from this plasmid's Addgene catalogue record and pLannotate feature annotations shown in this document.]
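Description:
pBAD02_CBASS_Escherichia_coli_CVM_N37067PS is a 5,668 nt bacterial expression plasmid built on the pBAD02 backbone for arabinose-controlled expression of a type I CBASS (cyclic oligonucleotide-based antiphage signalling system) operon from Escherichia coli strain CVM N37067PS. It replicates in E. coli from a ColE1/pMB1-family origin and is recorded as high copy. Only a short fragment of the rop gene remains, alongside the pBR322 bom (basis of mobility) region. Selection is by ampicillin, through a β-lactamase gene driven by its own bla promoter.

The expression module follows the classic pBAD layout. The araC regulator is transcribed divergently from the araBAD promoter, so that transcription of the downstream insert is induced by L-arabinose and otherwise kept low. The rrnB T1 and T2 terminators close the unit. The insert, named EcCdnF_AGS-C_SLATT6, was made by gene synthesis from a genome sequence in a public microbial genome database. The automated feature table does not annotate it, but it presumably occupies the roughly 2 kb unannotated interval between the promoter and the terminators. The name suggests a CD-NTase of clade F with an AGS-C domain, which would be the nucleotide second-messenger synthase, paired with a SLATT6-type effector. This matches the minimal two-gene organisation of type I CBASS, although the record does not describe the individual genes, and no tags or reporters are recorded.

The construct is intended to reconstitute this defence system in a laboratory E. coli host. It comes from a large-scale type I CBASS antiphage screen that examined how phage factors, notably the prohead protease, trigger or evade CBASS immunity.
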