Features (pLannotate 1.2.2; 9 found; start..end, strand, type, name):
    156..196     -  CDS            rop (fragment): Rop protein, which maintains plasmids at low copy number; rop
    318..1196    -  CDS            araC: L-arabinose regulatory protein; araC
   1223..1507    +  promoter       araBAD promoter: araBAD; promoter of the L-arabinose operon of E. coli; the araC regulatory gene is transcribed in the opposite direction (Guzman et al., 1995)
   3507..3578    +  terminator     rrnB T1 terminator: transcription terminator T1 from the E. coli rrnB gene
   3639..3666    +  terminator     rrnB T2 terminator: transcription terminator T2 from the E. coli rrnB gene
   3685..3776    +  promoter       AmpR promoter: bla
   3777..4637    +  CDS            AmpR: β-lactamase; bla; confers resistance to ampicillin, carbenicillin, and related antibiotics
   4808..5396    +  rep_origin     ori: high-copy-number ColE1/pMB1/pBR322/pUC origin of replication
   5582..54      -  misc_feature   bom (across the origin): basis of mobility region from pBR322
>Addgene plasmid #224403 | pBAD02_CBASS_Escherichia_coli_CVM_N37067PS | addgene full sequence | sequence record 444246 | Addgene NGS Result
ATAGTTAAGCCAGTATACACTCCGCTATCGCTACGTGACTGGGTCATGGCTGCGCCCCGACACCCGCCAA
CACCCGCTGACGCGCCCTGACGGGCTTGTCTGCTCCCGGCATCCGCTTACAGACAAGCTGTGACCGTCTC
CGGGAGCTGCATGTGTCAGAGGTTTTCACCGTCATCACCGAAACGCGCGAGGCAGCAGATCAATTCGCGC
GCGAAGGCGAAGCGGCATGCATAATGTGCCTGTCAAATGGACGAAGCAGGGATTCTGCAAACCCTATGCT
ACTCCGTCAAGCCGTCAATTGTCTGATTCGTTACCAATTATGACAACTTGACGGCTACATCATTCACTTT
TTCTTCACAACCGGCACGGAACTCGCTCGGGCTGGCCCCGGTGCATTTTTTAAATACCCGCGAGAAATAG
AGTTGATCGTCAAAACCAACATTGCGACCGACGGTGGCGATAGGCATCCGGGTGGTGCTCAAAAGCAGCT
TCGCCTGGCTGATACGTTGGTCCTCGCGCCAGCTTAAGACGCTAATCCCTAACTGCTGGCGGAAAAGATG
TGACAGACGCGACGGCGACAAGCAAACATGCTGTGCGACGCTGGCGATATCAAAATTGCTGTCTGCCAGG
TGATCGCTGATGTACTGACAAGCCTCGCGTACCCGATTATCCATCGGTGGATGGAGCGACTCGTTAATCG
CTTCCATGCGCCGCAGTAACAATTGCTCAAGCAGATTTATCGCCAGCAGCTCCGAATAGCGCCCTTCCCC
TTGCCCGGCGTTAATGATTTGCCCAAACAGGTCGCTGAAATGCGGCTGGTGCGCTTCATCCGGGCGAAAG
AACCCCGTATTGGCAAATATTGACGGCCAGTTAAGCCATTCATGCCAGTAGGCGCGCGGACGAAAGTAAA
CCCACTGGTGATACCATTCGCGAGCCTCCGGATGACGACCGTAGTGATGAATCTCTCCTGGCGGGAACAG
CAAAATATCACCCGGTCGGCAAACAAATTCTCGTCCCTGATTTTTCACCACCCCCTGACCGCGAATGGTG
AGATTGAGAATATAACCTTTCATTCCCAGCGGTCGGTCGATAAAAAAATCGAGATAACCGTTGGCCTCAA
TCGGCGTTAAACCCGCCACCAGATGGGCATTAAACGAGTATCCCGGCAGCAGGGGATCATTTTGCGCTTC
AGCCATACTTTTCATACTCCCGCCATTCAGAGAAGAAACCAATTGTCCATATTGCATCAGACATTGCCGT
CACTGCGTCTTTTACTGGCTCTTCTCGCTAACCAAACCGGTAACCCCGCTTATTAAAAGCATTCTGTAAC
AAAGCGGGACCAAAGCCATGACAAAAACGCGTAACAAAAGTGTCTATAATCACGGCAGAAAAGTCCACAT
TGATTATTTGCACGGCGTCACACTTTGCTATGCCATAGCATTTTTATCCATAAGATTAGCGGATCCTACC
TGACGCTTTTTATCGCAACTCTCTACTGTTTCTCCATACCCGTTTTTTGGGCTAACAGGAGGAATTAACC
ATGCAAACAGCAGAGATGTTTCGAAATTTTTTGAACAATTTGAAAATTTCAGACGAACGTATGCAGGCAA
TTGCAACACATTATAAAAATGCCACAAGAAGACTTAACATCGAGTTTCGGGGGGTAGCGAATGGATTCAA
CAATCGATTGAAAGTCGGTTCAGCAGGTCGCCGAACAGCGGTTAGCAAAACATCAGACTTGGATATGCTG
TATATTATGCCCGCGAGATTGTGGGGAGATTACCAATCCGGTGTTAATCCACAGCGCCGTTTGCTTCGCG
ATGTAAAAGAAGCATTAAAACTATCTTTTACCCAGCAAGAGATCAAGGTTGATAGATTAGTTGTACAAAT
CATTTTTGACTCTTTTCATATAGAGGTGCAACCAGTTTTTGAGACTGATGAAGGGCATTTTAAATATCCT
GATACTAAGGCCAACGATGGTAATGGAGGGTGGCGAGTAACTAAACCTCGGATGGAAATTACCGAAATGA
GAAATTTCCGTAATAACAAAAGTAGTAATCTTCATAATCTTTGCCGCATGTTAAGAGCCTGGAAAAATAG
AAACACCGTTGATATGGGGGGGCTTCTCATTGACACATTGGCTTGGAGATTTCTGAAACAAACAGATGAT
TATGATAATACCGGAATGGTCAGTTATGGGCTTATGTGTCGAGACTTCTTTGACTTTTTGCATCAAGAAG
ATGTCCATGAACATTATGCAGCGATAGGAAGTGTGCAGAGAGTTAAGGTCTATAGAAATTTTCAGCGGCA
AGCAAAACGAGCCTTTAAATTATGCACAAAAGCGATTGAAGCTTATGAGAATGGCTCGACAAAGAAATGC
CACGAACACTGGCGAGAAGTTTTTGGGCTAACTTTCCCTAAAGCAGTTGTAGAAATGCGTGACTCTCAGG
GGTTAGAGTCAGCTAATTTCATCAATGAGTCCTATACGGCTCAGACGTGGCGCAATACGGAAGAGTTTAC
AGATGAAAAGTTTGATGATGTTGATATAAGATACCCCCTCGAAGTTAACTGCATTGTCAAAGAAAACGGG
TATAGGGACCGTGCAATTAGGGCTTACCTGTCGGATATGGCTCGTTATTGGTTACCACCGAATAGAACTT
TATCATTTTCGATCAACCAAGCAAGTTTGGATATCATTCCTGAGCCTTATGATATTTACTGGAAAGTACT
GAATAGAGGTTTAGAAGCTGAGCAGCGTGATGAAGTTCGAGGTCAAATAGTTTTAGGTCAAGTAACTCAC
ACTGAACATACAAAATTTAGAGGTGATCACAAGGTTTGGTGTTACATAGTTAAGAACCATATAGTAATTG
CCCAAAACGTTATCGACATACCAATCGAGTAATTATCATGCAAAAAAATGACTTATTATCTCAGATTGCC
TCTGCCGGATATAATGTTGGATTTGGCGCTAAGAAAAATTTTGCTACATTTGATATTGTTAGCAAACTCC
CTGGCTGGATTGGTATTATATCACTAGCAGTCTCTATTTTAGGCCTTTATATGGATGAAATGAGTTCTAA
GAATATTGCAGCCATTTTTATCATTTTAAGCATTGGCAGTTTGTACATCAATTTCTATGATGGTGATAAA
AATAAATATGAAGAGGCTGGAAAGAAGCAAACAGCAATCTTTAGAAAGATTGAAAGATTGTATTACGATG
CAAAATCAGAAAGCGAACCGGATTCTGTTAAATATATTGGGCAACTTGACATTCTGTTAAAAGAATTTGA
TGAAACCACTATCACCAAACAAATTTGTGGAAGCAATTGGTATGCTCATTATAAATTCTTTAGTGAAATG
GAAAAAAGGTGGCTTGAAGATCAGTTGTCATTGACTTTCTGGAAGGATAAAGTCCCTAACACTTTGAAAT
TTCTCATTCTGATAGTTTTCTGCGTCGTTTTGCTTTCGATAATTTATAGGTGTGGTTGATAAGAATTCCC
AGGCATCAAATAAAACGAAAGGCTCAGTCGAAAGACTGGGCCTTTCGTTTTATCTGTTGTTTGTCGGTGA
ACGCTCTCCAGCTGGTACCATATGGCGGGCAGGACGCCCGCCATAAACTGCCAGGCATCAAATTAAGCAG
AAGGCCATCCTGACGGATGGCCTTTTTGCGTTTCTACAAACTCTTTTGTTTATTTTTCTAAATACATTCA
AATATGTATCCGCTCATGAGACAATAACCCTGATAAATGCTTCAATAATATTGAAAAAGGAAGAGTATGA
GTATTCAACATTTCCGTGTCGCCCTTATTCCCTTTTTTGCGGCATTTTGCCTTCCTGTTTTTGCTCACCC
AGAAACGCTGGTGAAAGTAAAAGATGCTGAAGATCAGTTGGGTGCACGAGTGGGTTACATCGAACTGGAT
CTCAACAGCGGTAAGATCCTTGAGAGTTTTCGCCCCGAAGAACGTTTTCCAATGATGAGCACTTTTAAAG
TTCTGCTATGTGGCGCGGTATTATCCCGTGTTGACGCCGGGCAAGAGCAACTCGGTCGCCGCATACACTA
TTCTCAGAATGACTTGGTTGAGTACTCACCAGTCACAGAAAAGCATCTTACGGATGGCATGACAGTAAGA
GAATTATGCAGTGCTGCCATAACCATGAGTGATAACACTGCGGCCAACTTACTTCTGACAACGATCGGAG
GACCGAAGGAGCTAACCGCTTTTTTGCACAACATGGGGGATCATGTAACTCGCCTTGATCGTTGGGAACC
GGAGCTGAATGAAGCCATACCAAACGACGAGCGTGACACCACGATGCCTGTAGCAATGGCAACAACGTTG
CGCAAACTATTAACTGGCGAACTACTTACTCTAGCTTCCCGGCAACAATTAATAGACTGGATGGAGGCGG
ATAAAGTTGCAGGACCACTTCTGCGCTCGGCCCTTCCGGCTGGCTGGTTTATTGCTGATAAATCTGGAGC
CGGTGAGCGTGGGTCTCGCGGTATCATTGCAGCACTGGGGCCAGATGGTAAGCCCTCCCGTATCGTAGTT
ATCTACACGACGGGGAGTCAGGCAACTATGGATGAACGAAATAGACAGATCGCTGAGATAGGTGCCTCAC
TGATTAAGCATTGGTAACTGTCAGACCAAGTTTACTCATATATACTTTAGATTGATTTAAAACTTCATTT
TTAATTTAAAAGGATCTAGGTGAAGATCCTTTTTGATAATCTCATGACCAAAATCCCTTAACGTGAGTTT
TCGTTCCACTGAGCGTCAGACCCCGTAGAAAAGATCAAAGGATCTTCTTGAGATCCTTTTTTTCTGCGCG
TAATCTGCTGCTTGCAAACAAAAAAACCACCGCTACCAGCGGTGGTTTGTTTGCCGGATCAAGAGCTACC
AACTCTTTTTCCGAAGGTAACTGGCTTCAGCAGAGCGCAGATACCAAATACTGTCCTTCTAGTGTAGCCG
TAGTTAGGCCACCACTTCAAGAACTCTGTAGCACCGCCTACATACCTCGCTCTGCTAATCCTGTTACCAG
TGGCTGCTGCCAGTGGCGATAAGTCGTGTCTTACCGGGTTGGACTCAAGACGATAGTTACCGGATAAGGC
GCAGCGGTCGGGCTGAACGGGGGGTTCGTGCACACAGCCCAGCTTGGAGCGAACGACCTACACCGAACTG
AGATACCTACAGCGTGAGCTATGAGAAAGCGCCACGCTTCCCGAAGGGAGAAAGGCGGACAGGTATCCGG
TAAGCGGCAGGGTCGGAACAGGAGAGCGCACGAGGGAGCTTCCAGGGGGAAACGCCTGGTATCTTTATAG
TCCTGTCGGGTTTCGCCACCTCTGACTTGAGCGTCGATTTTTGTGATGCTCGTCAGGGGGGCGGAGCCTA
TGGAAAAACGCCAGCAACGCGGCCTTTTTACGGTTCCTGGCCTTTTGCTGGCCTTTTGCTCACATGTTCT
TTCCTGCGTTATCCCCTGATTCTGTGGATAACCGTATTACCGCCTTTGAGTGAGCTGATACCGCTCGCCG
CAGCCGAACGACCGAGCGCAGCGAGTCAGTGAGCGAGGAAGCGGAAGAGCGCCTGATGCGGTATTTTCTC
CTTACGCATCTGTGCGGTATTTCACACCGCATATGGTGCACTCTCAGTACAATCTGCTCTGATGCCGC
